Addgene plasmid #46451: pGEX Lnk-SH2
Depositing lab: Bruce Mayer. Depositing organization: University of Connecticut Health Center. Publication: High-throughput phosphotyrosine profiling using SH2 domains. Machida K, Thompson CM, Dierck K, Jablonowski K, Karkkainen S, Liu B, Zhang H, Nash PD, Newman DK, Nollau P, Pawson T, Renkema GH, Saksela K, Schiller MR, Shin DG, Mayer BJ. Mol Cell. 2007 Jun 22;26(6):899-915. 10.1016/j.molcel.2007.05.031 PubMed 17588523.
Backbone
  Vector backbone: pGEX6P1
  Backbone manufacturer: GE Healthcare Biosciences
  Backbone size w/o insert (bp): 4900
  Vector type: Bacterial Expression
Growth in bacteria
  Bacterial resistance: Ampicillin, 100 μg/mL
  Growth temperature: 37°C
  Growth strain: DH5alpha
  Copy number: Low Copy
Gene/Insert
  Gene/Insert name: Lnk (alt names: Sh2b3; Lnk; AI429800; Sh2b3)
  Species: M. musculus (mouse)
  Insert size (bp): 379
  Mutation: contains amino acids 325-466
  Entrez Gene: Sh2b3 (a.k.a. Lnk, AI429800)
  Promoter: Tac
  Tag / fusion protein: GST (N terminal on backbone); PreScission (N terminal on backbone)
  Cloning method: Restriction Enzyme; 5′ cloning site BamHI (not destroyed); 3′ cloning site EcoRI (not destroyed)
  Sequencing primers: 5′ pGEX-5; 3′ pGEX-3
Terms and licenses: Academic/Nonprofit Terms; Industry Terms: Not Available to Industry
Depositor comments: The molecular weight of the GST fusion protein is approximately 38.6 kDa
How to cite: pGEX Lnk-SH2 was a gift from Bruce Mayer (Addgene plasmid # 46451 ; http://n2t.net/addgene:46451 ; RRID:Addgene_46451)
