[The description below was written by a language model from this plasmid's Addgene catalogue record and pLannotate feature annotations shown in this document.]
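Description:
pGEX Lnk-SH2 is a bacterial expression plasmid built on the pGEX6P1 backbone for producing the SH2 domain of mouse Lnk (Sh2b3) as a glutathione S-transferase fusion in E. coli. The insert, recorded as about 379 bp and covering amino acids 325-466 of the protein, was cloned between BamHI and EcoRI sites, both of which were retained. It sits in frame downstream of the Schistosoma japonicum GST coding sequence. A PreScission protease recognition site, supplied by the backbone, lies between GST and the insert, so the SH2 domain can be released from the tag after affinity purification on glutathione resin. The depositor gives the mass of the intact fusion protein as roughly 38.6 kDa.

Transcription is driven by the tac promoter, a strong trp/lac hybrid, followed by a lac operator. The plasmid also carries its own lacI gene under the lacIq promoter, so abundant lac repressor keeps expression off until it is induced with IPTG. Propagation relies on a ColE1/pBR322-type origin of replication, and selection on the β-lactamase (AmpR) gene, which confers ampicillin resistance. The catalogue lists the plasmid as low copy, whereas the automated annotation labels the origin generically as high copy. The remaining annotated elements are backbone remnants with no stated role in the construct: short rop, bom and yciV fragments, and a lac promoter/operator/lacZα segment downstream of lacI.

The associated publication concerns high-throughput phosphotyrosine profiling with SH2 domains. This suggests the purified GST-SH2 protein was intended as a probe for binding tyrosine-phosphorylated proteins, although the record does not describe a specific assay.
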