Features (pLannotate 1.2.2; 17 found; start..end, strand, type, name):
      6..107     -  CDS            yciV (fragment): RNAAM_ECOLI - Also known as trpH From Escherichia coli (strain K12).
    183..211     +  promoter       tac promoter: strong E. coli promoter; hybrid between the trp and lac UV5 promoters
    219..235     +  protein_bind   lac operator: The lac repressor binds to the lac operator to inhibit transcription in E. coli. This inhibition can be relieved by adding lactose or isopropyl-β-D-thiogalactopyranoside (IPTG). lac repressor encoded by lacI
    258..911     +  CDS            GST26_SCHJA: Experimental evidence at protein level: Swiss-Prot protein existence level 1. GST isoenzymes appear to play a central role in the parasite detoxification system. Other functions are also suspected including a role in increasing the solubility of haematin in the parasite gut. From Schistosoma japonicum (Blood fluke).
    951..1316    +  CDS            Sh2b3 (fragment): SH2B3_MOUSE - Also known as Lnk. Experimental evidence at protein level: Swiss-Prot protein existence level 1. Links T-cell receptor activation signal to phospholipase C- gamma-1, GRB2 and phosphatidylinositol 3-kinase. From Mus musculus (Mouse).
   1356..1395    +  CDS            rop (fragment): Rop protein, which maintains plasmids at low copy number; rop
   1497..1537    +  misc_feature   bom (fragment): basis of mobility region from pBR322
   1642..1746    +  promoter       AmpR promoter: bla
   1747..2607    +  CDS            AmpR: β-lactamase; bla; confers resistance to ampicillin, carbenicillin, and related antibiotics
   2778..3366    +  rep_origin     ori: high-copy-number ColE1/pMB1/pBR322/pUC origin of replication
   3552..3603    -  misc_feature   bom (fragment): basis of mobility region from pBR322
   3610..3687    +  promoter       lacIq promoter: lacI (mutant); In the lacIq allele, a single base change in the promoter boosts expression of the lacI gene about 10-fold.
   3688..4770    +  CDS            lacI: lac repressor; lacI; The lac repressor binds to the lac operator to inhibit transcription in E. coli. This inhibition can be relieved by adding lactose or isopropyl-β-D-thiogalactopyranoside (IPTG).
   4783..4804    +  protein_bind   CAP binding site: CAP binding activates transcription in the presence of cAMP. E. coli catabolite activator protein
   4819..4849    +  promoter       lac promoter: promoter for the E. coli lac operon
   4857..4873    +  protein_bind   lac operator: The lac repressor binds to the lac operator to inhibit transcription in E. coli. This inhibition can be relieved by adding lactose or isopropyl-β-D-thiogalactopyranoside (IPTG). lac repressor encoded by lacI
   4893..5066    +  CDS            lacZα: LacZα fragment of β-galactosidase; lacZ fragment
>Addgene plasmid #46451 | pGEX Lnk-SH2 | depositor full sequence | sequence record 65623 | Full Sequence
ACGTTATCGACTGCACGGTGCACCAATGCTTCTGGCGTCAGGCAGCCATCGGAAGCTGTGGTATGGCTGT
GCAGGTCGTAAATCACTGCATAATTCGTGTCGCTCAAGGCGCACTCCCGTTCTGGATAATGTTTTTTGCG
CCGACATCATAACGGTTCTGGCAAATATTCTGAAATGAGCTGTTGACAATTAATCATCGGCTCGTATAAT
GTGTGGAATTGTGAGCGGATAACAATTTCACACAGGAAACAGTATTCATGTCCCCTATACTAGGTTATTG
GAAAATTAAGGGCCTTGTGCAACCCACTCGACTTCTTTTGGAATATCTTGAAGAAAAATATGAAGAGCAT
TTGTATGAGCGCGATGAAGGTGATAAATGGCGAAACAAAAAGTTTGAATTGGGTTTGGAGTTTCCCAATC
TTCCTTATTATATTGATGGTGATGTTAAATTAACACAGTCTATGGCCATCATACGTTATATAGCTGACAA
GCACAACATGTTGGGTGGTTGTCCAAAAGAGCGTGCAGAGATTTCAATGCTTGAAGGAGCGGTTTTGGAT
ATTAGATACGGTGTTTCGAGAATTGCATATAGTAAAGACTTTGAAACTCTCAAAGTTGATTTTCTTAGCA
AGCTACCTGAAATGCTGAAAATGTTCGAAGATCGTTTATGTCATAAAACATATTTAAATGGTGATCATGT
AACCCATCCTGACTTCATGTTGTATGACGCTCTTGATGTTGTTTTATACATGGACCCAATGTGCCTGGAT
GCGTTCCCAAAATTAGTTTGTTTTAAAAAACGTATTGAAGCTATCCCACAAATTGATAAGTACTTGAAAT
CCAGCAAGTATATAGCATGGCCTTTGCAGGGCTGGCAAGCCACGTTTGGTGGTGGCGACCATCCTCCAAA
ATCGGATCTGGAAGTTCTGTTCCAGGGGCCCCTGGGATCCCAGAAAACAGATCACTTCCTATCCTGCTAC
CCCTGGTTCCACGGCCCCATCTCCAGGGTGAGGGCTGCACAGCTGGTCCAGCTCCAGGGCCCTGATGCCC
ACGGCGTGTTCCTGGTGCGGCAGAGTGAGTCCCGGAGAGGAGAGTATGTACTCACATTCAACTTACAGGG
CAGAGCCAAGCACTTACGCCTGGTGCTCACAGAGCGTGGACAGTGCCGGGTGCAACACCTGCACTTCCCC
TCGGTGGTAGATATGCTCCGCCACTTCCAGCGTTCTCCTATCCCACTGGAATGTGGAGCAGCTTGTGACG
TCCGACTCTCTGGCTATGTGGTAGTCCTCTCTCAGGCACCAGGTTCCTCCAACACCGGAATTCTATGAGC
GGCCGCATCGTGACTGACTGACGATCTGCCTCGCGCGTTTCGGTGATGACGGTGAAAACCTCTGACACAT
GCAGCTCCCGGAGACGGTCACAGCTTGTCTGTAAGCGGATGCCGGGAGCAGACAAGCCCGTCAGGGCGCG
TCAGCGGGTGTTGGCGGGTGTCGGGGCGCAGCCATGACCCAGTCACGTAGCGATAGCGGAGTGTATAATT
CTTGAAGACGAAAGGGCCTCGTGATACGCCTATTTTTATAGGTTAATGTCATGATAATAATGGTTTCTTA
GACGTCAGGTGGCACTTTTCGGGGAAATGTGCGCGGAACCCCTATTTGTTTATTTTTCTAAATACATTCA
AATATGTATCCGCTCATGAGACAATAACCCTGATAAATGCTTCAATAATATTGAAAAAGGAAGAGTATGA
GTATTCAACATTTCCGTGTCGCCCTTATTCCCTTTTTTGCGGCATTTTGCCTTCCTGTTTTTGCTCACCC
AGAAACGCTGGTGAAAGTAAAAGATGCTGAAGATCAGTTGGGTGCACGAGTGGGTTACATCGAACTGGAT
CTCAACAGCGGTAAGATCCTTGAGAGTTTTCGCCCCGAAGAACGTTTTCCAATGATGAGCACTTTTAAAG
TTCTGCTATGTGGCGCGGTATTATCCCGTGTTGACGCCGGGCAAGAGCAACTCGGTCGCCGCATACACTA
TTCTCAGAATGACTTGGTTGAGTACTCACCAGTCACAGAAAAGCATCTTACGGATGGCATGACAGTAAGA
GAATTATGCAGTGCTGCCATAACCATGAGTGATAACACTGCGGCCAACTTACTTCTGACAACGATCGGAG
GACCGAAGGAGCTAACCGCTTTTTTGCACAACATGGGGGATCATGTAACTCGCCTTGATCGTTGGGAACC
GGAGCTGAATGAAGCCATACCAAACGACGAGCGTGACACCACGATGCCTGCAGCAATGGCAACAACGTTG
CGCAAACTATTAACTGGCGAACTACTTACTCTAGCTTCCCGGCAACAATTAATAGACTGGATGGAGGCGG
ATAAAGTTGCAGGACCACTTCTGCGCTCGGCCCTTCCGGCTGGCTGGTTTATTGCTGATAAATCTGGAGC
CGGTGAGCGTGGGTCTCGCGGTATCATTGCAGCACTGGGGCCAGATGGTAAGCCCTCCCGTATCGTAGTT
ATCTACACGACGGGGAGTCAGGCAACTATGGATGAACGAAATAGACAGATCGCTGAGATAGGTGCCTCAC
TGATTAAGCATTGGTAACTGTCAGACCAAGTTTACTCATATATACTTTAGATTGATTTAAAACTTCATTT
TTAATTTAAAAGGATCTAGGTGAAGATCCTTTTTGATAATCTCATGACCAAAATCCCTTAACGTGAGTTT
TCGTTCCACTGAGCGTCAGACCCCGTAGAAAAGATCAAAGGATCTTCTTGAGATCCTTTTTTTCTGCGCG
TAATCTGCTGCTTGCAAACAAAAAAACCACCGCTACCAGCGGTGGTTTGTTTGCCGGATCAAGAGCTACC
AACTCTTTTTCCGAAGGTAACTGGCTTCAGCAGAGCGCAGATACCAAATACTGTCCTTCTAGTGTAGCCG
TAGTTAGGCCACCACTTCAAGAACTCTGTAGCACCGCCTACATACCTCGCTCTGCTAATCCTGTTACCAG
TGGCTGCTGCCAGTGGCGATAAGTCGTGTCTTACCGGGTTGGACTCAAGACGATAGTTACCGGATAAGGC
GCAGCGGTCGGGCTGAACGGGGGGTTCGTGCACACAGCCCAGCTTGGAGCGAACGACCTACACCGAACTG
AGATACCTACAGCGTGAGCTATGAGAAAGCGCCACGCTTCCCGAAGGGAGAAAGGCGGACAGGTATCCGG
TAAGCGGCAGGGTCGGAACAGGAGAGCGCACGAGGGAGCTTCCAGGGGGAAACGCCTGGTATCTTTATAG
TCCTGTCGGGTTTCGCCACCTCTGACTTGAGCGTCGATTTTTGTGATGCTCGTCAGGGGGGCGGAGCCTA
TGGAAAAACGCCAGCAACGCGGCCTTTTTACGGTTCCTGGCCTTTTGCTGGCCTTTTGCTCACATGTTCT
TTCCTGCGTTATCCCCTGATTCTGTGGATAACCGTATTACCGCCTTTGAGTGAGCTGATACCGCTCGCCG
CAGCCGAACGACCGAGCGCAGCGAGTCAGTGAGCGAGGAAGCGGAAGAGCGCCTGATGCGGTATTTTCTC
CTTACGCATCTGTGCGGTATTTCACACCGCATAAATTCCGACACCATCGAATGGTGCAAAACCTTTCGCG
GTATGGCATGATAGCGCCCGGAAGAGAGTCAATTCAGGGTGGTGAATGTGAAACCAGTAACGTTATACGA
TGTCGCAGAGTATGCCGGTGTCTCTTATCAGACCGTTTCCCGCGTGGTGAACCAGGCCAGCCACGTTTCT
GCGAAAACGCGGGAAAAAGTGGAAGCGGCGATGGCGGAGCTGAATTACATTCCCAACCGCGTGGCACAAC
AACTGGCGGGCAAACAGTCGTTGCTGATTGGCGTTGCCACCTCCAGTCTGGCCCTGCACGCGCCGTCGCA
AATTGTCGCGGCGATTAAATCTCGCGCCGATCAACTGGGTGCCAGCGTGGTGGTGTCGATGGTAGAACGA
AGCGGCGTCGAAGCCTGTAAAGCGGCGGTGCACAATCTTCTCGCGCAACGCGTCAGTGGGCTGATCATTA
ACTATCCGCTGGATGACCAGGATGCCATTGCTGTGGAAGCTGCCTGCACTAATGTTCCGGCGTTATTTCT
TGATGTCTCTGACCAGACACCCATCAACAGTATTATTTTCTCCCATGAAGACGGTACGCGACTGGGCGTG
GAGCATCTGGTCGCATTGGGTCACCAGCAAATCGCGCTGTTAGCGGGCCCATTAAGTTCTGTCTCGGCGC
GTCTGCGTCTGGCTGGCTGGCATAAATATCTCACTCGCAATCAAATTCAGCCGATAGCGGAACGGGAAGG
CGACTGGAGTGCCATGTCCGGTTTTCAACAAACCATGCAAATGCTGAATGAGGGCATCGTTCCCACTGCG
ATGCTGGTTGCCAACGATCAGATGGCGCTGGGCGCAATGCGCGCCATTACCGAGTCCGGGCTGCGCGTTG
GTGCGGATATCTCGGTAGTGGGATACGACGATACCGAAGACAGCTCATGTTATATCCCGCCGTCAACCAC
CATCAAACAGGATTTTCGCCTGCTGGGGCAAACCAGCGTGGACCGCTTGCTGCAACTCTCTCAGGGCCAG
GCGGTGAAGGGCAATCAGCTGTTGCCCGTCTCACTGGTGAAAAGAAAAACCACCCTGGCGCCCAATACGC
AAACCGCCTCTCCCCGCGCGTTGGCCGATTCATTAATGCAGCTGGCACGACAGGTTTCCCGACTGGAAAG
CGGGCAGTGAGCGCAACGCAATTAATGTGAGTTAGCTCACTCATTAGGCACCCCAGGCTTTACACTTTAT
GCTTCCGGCTCGTATGTTGTGTGGAATTGTGAGCGGATAACAATTTCACACAGGAAACAGCTATGACCAT
GATTACGGATTCACTGGCCGTCGTTTTACAACGTCGTGACTGGGAAAACCCTGGCGTTACCCAACTTAAT
CGCCTTGCAGCACATCCCCCTTTCGCCAGCTGGCGTAATAGCGAAGAGGCCCGCACCGATCGCCCTTCCC
AACAGTTGCGCAGCCTGAATGGCGAATGGCGCTTTGCCTGGTTTCCGGCACCAGAAGCGGTGCCGGAAAG
CTGGCTGGAGTGCGATCTTCCTGAGGCCGATACTGTCGTCGTCCCCTCAAACTGGCAGATGCACGGTTAC
GATGCGCCCATCTACACCAACGTAACCTATCCCATTACGGTCAATCCGCCGTTTGTTCCCACGGAGAATC
CGACGGGTTGTTACTCGCTCACATTTAATGTTGATGAAAGCTGGCTACAGGAAGGCCAGACGCGAATTAT
TTTTGATGGCGTTGGAATT
