>Addgene plasmid #46451 | pGEX Lnk-SH2 | depositor partial sequence | sequence record 65624 | Insert sequence
GGATCCCAGAAAACAGATCACTTCCTATCCTGCTACCCCTGGTTCCACGGCCCCATCTCCAGGGTGAGGG
CTGCACAGCTGGTCCAGCTCCAGGGCCCTGATGCCCACGGCGTGTTCCTGGTGCGGCAGAGTGAGTCCCG
GAGAGGAGAGTATGTACTCACATTCAACTTACAGGGCAGAGCCAAGCACTTACGCCTGGTGCTCACAGAG
CGTGGACAGTGCCGGGTGCAACACCTGCACTTCCCCTCGGTGGTAGATATGCTCCGCCACTTCCAGCGTT
CTCCTATCCCACTGGAATGTGGAGCAGCTTGTGACGTCCGACTCTCTGGCTATGTGGTAGTCCTCTCTCA
GGCACCAGGTTCCTCCAACACCGGAATTC
