>Addgene plasmid #46451 | pGEX Lnk-SH2 | addgene partial sequence | sequence record 66799 | pGEX5
GTTCTGTTCCAGGGGCCCCTGGGATCCCAGAAAACAGATCACTTCCTATCCTGCTACCCCTGGTTCCACG
GCCCCATCTCCAGGGTGAGGGCTGCACAGCTGGTCCAGCTCCAGGGCCCTGATGCCCACGGCGTGTTCCT
GGTGCGGCAGAGTGAGTCCCGGAGAGGAGAGTATGTACTCACATTCAACTTACAGGGCAGAGCCAAGCAC
TTACGCCTGGTGCTCACAGAGCGTGGACAGTGCCGGGTGCAACACCTGCACTTCCCCTCGGTGGTAGATA
TGCTCCGCCACTTCCAGCGTTCTCCTATCCCACTGGAATGTGGAGCAGCTTGTGACGTCCGACTCTCTGG
CTATGTGGTAGTCCTCTCTCAGGCACCAGGTTCCTCCAACACCGGAATTCTATGAGCGGCCGCATCGTGA
CTGACTGACGATCTGCCTCGCGCGTTTCGGTGATGACGGTGAAAACCTCTGACACATGCAGCTCCCGGAG
ACGGTCACAGCTTGTCTGTAAGCGGATGCCGGGAGCAGACAAGCCCGTCAGGGCGCGTCAGCGGGTGTTG
GCGGGTGTCGGGGCGCAGCCATGACCCAGTCACGTAGCGATAGCGGAGTGTATAATTCTTGAAGACGAAA
GGGCCTCGTGATACGCCTATTTTTATAGGTTAATGTCATGATAATAATGGTTTCTTAGACGTCAGGTGGC
ACTTTTCGGGGAAATGTGCGCGGAACCCCTATTTGTTTATTTTTCTAAATAC
